Addgene plasmid #144101: TFORF1251
Purpose: Lentiviral vector for overexpressing transcription factor ORFs with unique 24-bp barcodes. Barcodes facilitate identification of transcription factors in pooled screens.
Depositing lab: Feng Zhang. Depositing organization: Broad Institute. Publication: A transcription factor atlas of directed differentiation. Joung J, Ma S, Tay T, Geiger-Schuller KR, Kirchgatterer PC, Verdine VK, Guo B, Arias-Garcia MA, Allen WE, Singh A, Kuksenko O, Abudayyeh OO, Gootenberg JS, Fu Z, Macrae RK, Buenrostro JD, Regev A, Zhang F. Cell. 2023 Jan 5;186(1):209-229.e26. doi: 10.1016/j.cell.2022.11.026. PubMed 36608654.
Backbone
  Vector backbone: pLX_TRC317
  Backbone manufacturer: Broad Institute Genetic Perturbation Platform
  Backbone size w/o insert (bp): 8264
  Vector type: Mammalian Expression, Lentiviral
  Selectable markers: Puromycin
Growth in bacteria
  Bacterial resistance: Ampicillin, 100 μg/mL
  Growth temperature: 37°C
  Growth strain: NEB Stable
  Copy number: High Copy
Gene/Insert
  Gene/Insert name: ZNF133
  Species: H. sapiens (human)
  Insert size (bp): 2105
  Entrez Gene: ZNF133 (a.k.a. ZNF150, pHZ-13, pHZ-66)
  Promoter: EF1a
  Cloning method: Unknown
  Sequencing primers: 5′ GGGTGGAGACTGAAGTTAGGCCAG; 3′ CACATAGCGTAAAAGGAGCAACATAG
Terms and licenses: Academic/Nonprofit Terms; Industry Terms: Not Available to Industry
Depositor comments: NM_001283007,ENST00000535822 . The transcription factor ORF portion of this plasmid was synthesized by Genewiz. Please test multiple small colonies in case of plasmid recombination. To make this collection available in a timely manner, a portion of this collection was not fully sequenced by Addgene. If an Addgene verified full plasmid sequence is not available, please contact us prior to placing an order to request the full sequence.
How to cite: TFORF1251 was a gift from Feng Zhang (Addgene plasmid # 144101 ; http://n2t.net/addgene:144101 ; RRID:Addgene_144101)
