[The description below was written by a language model from this plasmid's Addgene catalogue record and pLannotate feature annotations shown in this document.]
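Description:
TFORF1251 is a third-generation-style, self-inactivating lentiviral expression plasmid built on the pLX_TRC317 backbone and carrying the human zinc-finger transcription factor ZNF133 (also known as ZNF150) as a synthesized open reading frame. It belongs to a barcoded transcription factor ORF collection in which each clone carries a unique 24-bp barcode, so that the factor delivered to a cell can be identified in pooled overexpression screens, such as those probing directed differentiation. In bacteria the plasmid replicates from a high-copy ColE1/pUC-type origin and is selected with ampicillin through the bla gene. An f1 origin and remnants of a lac/lacZα cloning region flanked by T7 and T3 promoters are also present. The depositor notes that the plasmid can recombine during propagation, as is common for LTR-containing vectors.

The viral genome is transcribed from an RSV promoter fused to a truncated HIV-1 5' LTR, followed by the Ψ packaging signal with a partial gag sequence, the Rev response element for nuclear export of the full-length RNA, and a cPPT/CTS. It ends in a ΔU3 3' LTR, which inactivates LTR promoter activity after integration, followed by an SV40 polyadenylation signal. Two internal cassettes sit between the LTRs. An SV40 early promoter drives puromycin N-acetyltransferase for selection of transduced mammalian cells, and the strong constitutive EF-1α promoter drives ZNF133, with a WPRE downstream to enhance transcript stability and expression. The automated annotation matches only two segments of the ORF region to the ZNF133 reference protein, which may reflect the specific isoform cloned. The barcode itself is not annotated in the feature table, so its exact position is not stated.
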