Features (pLannotate 1.2.2; 32 found; start..end, strand, type, name):
      5..231     +  promoter       RSV promoter: Rous sarcoma virus enhancer/promoter
    232..412     +  LTR            5' LTR (truncated): truncated 5' long terminal repeat (LTR) from HIV-1
    459..584     +  misc_feature   HIV-1 Ψ: packaging signal of human immunodeficiency virus type 1
    568..931     +  CDS            HIV-1 gag (fragment): gag protein from human immunodeficiency virus 1; gag
   1077..1310    +  misc_feature   RRE: The Rev response element (RRE) of HIV-1 allows for Rev-dependent mRNA export from the nucleus to the cytoplasm.
   1687..1713    +  CDS            Rev (fragment): human immunodeficiency virus 1 (HIV-1) Rev protein; rev; enhances nuclear export of unspliced and incompletely spliced viral mRNAs
   1720..1743    +  promoter       SV40 promoter (fragment): SV40 early promoter
   1744..1815    +  promoter       SV40 promoter (fragment): SV40 enhancer and early promoter
   1839..1974    +  rep_origin     SV40 ori: SV40 origin of replication
   2020..2616    +  CDS            PuroR (fragment): puromycin N-acetyltransferase; pac from Streptomyces; confers resistance to puromycin
   2665..2782    +  misc_feature   cPPT/CTS: central polypurine tract and central termination sequence of HIV-1
   2847..2913    +  CDS            small t antigen (fragment): SV40 (simian virus 40) small t antigen
   2920..4098    +  promoter       EF-1α promoter: strong constitutive promoter for human elongation factor EF-1α
   4277..4882    +  CDS            ZNF133 (fragment): ZN133_HUMAN - Also known as ZNF150. Experimental evidence at protein level: Swiss-Prot protein existence level 1. May be involved in transcriptional regulation as a repressor. From Homo sapiens (Human).
   6029..6115    +  CDS            ZNF133 (fragment): ZN133_HUMAN - Also known as ZNF150. Experimental evidence at protein level: Swiss-Prot protein existence level 1. May be involved in transcriptional regulation as a repressor. From Homo sapiens (Human).
   6131..6184    +  promoter       U6 promoter (fragment): RNA polymerase III promoter for human U6 snRNA
   6226..6814    +  misc_feature   WPRE: woodchuck hepatitis virus posttranscriptional regulatory element
   6865..6884    +  misc_feature   cPPT/CTS (fragment): central polypurine tract and central termination sequence of HIV-1
   6886..7119    +  LTR            3' LTR (ΔU3): self-inactivating 3' long terminal repeat (LTR) from HIV-1
   7197..7318    +  polyA_signal   SV40 poly(A) signal: SV40 polyadenylation signal
   7358..7493    +  rep_origin     SV40 ori: SV40 origin of replication
   7514..7532    -  promoter       T7 promoter: promoter for bacteriophage T7 RNA polymerase
   7540..7695    +  CDS            lacZα (fragment): LacZα fragment of β-galactosidase; lacZ fragment
   7700..8128    +  rep_origin     f1 ori (sequence partly withheld): f1 bacteriophage origin of replication; arrow indicates direction of (+) strand synthesis
   8181..8285    +  promoter       AmpR promoter: bla
   8286..9146    +  CDS            AmpR: β-lactamase; bla; confers resistance to ampicillin, carbenicillin, and related antibiotics
   9317..9905    +  rep_origin     ori: high-copy-number ColE1/pMB1/pBR322/pUC origin of replication
  10088..10180   +  CDS            lacI (fragment): lac repressor; lacI; The lac repressor binds to the lac operator to inhibit transcription in E. coli. This inhibition can be relieved by adding lactose or isopropyl-β-D-thiogalactopyranoside (IPTG).
  10193..10214   +  protein_bind   CAP binding site: CAP binding activates transcription in the presence of cAMP. E. coli catabolite activator protein
  10229..10259   +  promoter       lac promoter: promoter for the E. coli lac operon
  10267..10283   +  protein_bind   lac operator: The lac repressor binds to the lac operator to inhibit transcription in E. coli. This inhibition can be relieved by adding lactose or isopropyl-β-D-thiogalactopyranoside (IPTG). lac repressor encoded by lacI
  10328..10346   +  promoter       T3 promoter: promoter for bacteriophage T3 RNA polymerase
>Addgene plasmid #144101 | TFORF1251 | addgene full sequence | sequence record 396180 | Addgene NGS Result
TTAATGTAGTCTTATGCAATACTCTTGTAGTCTTGCAACATGGTAACGATGAGTTAGCAACATGCCTTAC
AAGGAGAGAAAAAGCACCGTGCATGCCGATTGGTGGAAGTAAGGTGGTACGATCGTGCCTTATTAGGAAG
GCAACAGACGGGTCTGACATGGATTGGACGAACCACTGAATTGCCGCATTGCAGAGATATTGTATTTAAG
TGCCTAGCTCGATACATAAACGGGTCTCTCTGGTTAGACCAGATCTGAGCCTGGGAGCTCTCTGGCTAAC
TAGGGAACCCACTGCTTAAGCCTCAATAAAGCTTGCCTTGAGTGCTTCAAGTAGTGTGTGCCCGTCTGTT
GTGTGACTCTGGTAACTAGAGATCCCTCAGACCCTTTTAGTCAGTGTGGAAAATCTCTAGCAGTGGCGCC
CGAACAGGGACTTGAAAGCGAAAGGGAAACCAGAGGAGCTCTCTCGACGCAGGACTCGGCTTGCTGAAGC
GCGCACGGCAAGAGGCGAGGGGCGGCGACTGGTGAGTACGCCAAAAATTTTGACTAGCGGAGGCTAGAAG
GAGAGAGATGGGTGCGAGAGCGTCAGTATTAAGCGGGGGAGAATTAGATCGCGATGGGAAAAAATTCGGT
TAAGGCCAGGGGGAAAGAAAAAATATAAATTAAAACATATAGTATGGGCAAGCAGGGAGCTAGAACGATT
CGCAGTTAATCCTGGCCTGTTAGAAACATCAGAAGGCTGTAGACAAATACTGGGACAGCTACAACCATCC
CTTCAGACAGGATCAGAAGAACTTAGATCATTATATAATACAGTAGCAACCCTCTATTGTGTGCATCAAA
GGATAGAGATAAAAGACACCAAGGAAGCTTTAGACAAGATAGAGGAAGAGCAAAACAAAAGTAAGACCAC
CGCACAGCAAGCGGCCGCTGATCTTCAGACCTGGAGGAGGAGATATGAGGGACAATTGGAGAAGTGAATT
ATATAAATATAAAGTAGTAAAAATTGAACCATTAGGAGTAGCACCCACCAAGGCAAAGAGAAGAGTGGTG
CAGAGAGAAAAAAGAGCAGTGGGAATAGGAGCTTTGTTCCTTGGGTTCTTGGGAGCAGCAGGAAGCACTA
TGGGCGCAGCGTCAATGACGCTGACGGTACAGGCCAGACAATTATTGTCTGGTATAGTGCAGCAGCAGAA
CAATTTGCTGAGGGCTATTGAGGCGCAACAGCATCTGTTGCAACTCACAGTCTGGGGCATCAAGCAGCTC
CAGGCAAGAATCCTGGCTGTGGAAAGATACCTAAAGGATCAACAGCTCCTGGGGATTTGGGGTTGCTCTG
GAAAACTCATTTGCACCACTGCTGTGCCTTGGAATGCTAGTTGGAGTAATAAATCTCTGGAACAGATTTG
GAATCACACGACCTGGATGGAGTGGGACAGAGAAATTAACAATTACACAAGCTTAATACACTCCTTAATT
GAAGAATCGCAAAACCAGCAAGAAAAGAATGAACAAGAATTATTGGAATTAGATAAATGGGCAAGTTTGT
GGAATTGGTTTAACATAACAAATTGGCTGTGGTATATAAAATTATTCATAATGATAGTAGGAGGCTTGGT
AGGTTTAAGAATAGTTTTTGCTGTACTTTCTATAGTGAATAGAGTTAGGCAGGGATATTCACCATTATCG
TTTCAGACCCACCTCCCAACCCCGAGGGGACCCATGCATTGCATCTCAATTAGTCAGCAACCAGGTGTGG
AAAGTCCCCAGGCTCCCCAGCAGGCAGAAGTATGCAAAGCATGCGTCTCAATTAGTCAGCAACCATAGTC
CCGCCCCTAACTCCGCCCATCCCGCCCCTAACTCCGCCCAGTTCCGCCCATTCTCCGCCCCATGGCTGAC
TAATTTTTTTTATTTATGCAGAGGCCGAGGCCGCCTCGGCCTCTGAGCTATTCCAGAAGTAGTGAGGAGG
CTTTTTTGGAGGCCTAGGCTTTTGCAAAAAGCTTTCTAGAGGTACCACCGGAGCTTACCATGACCGAGTA
CAAGCCCACGGTGCGCCTCGCCACCCGCGACGACGTCCCCAGGGCCGTACGCACCCTCGCCGCCGCGTTC
GCCGACTACCCCGCCACGCGCCACACCGTCGATCCGGACCGCCACATCGAGCGGGTCACCGAGCTGCAAG
AACTCTTCCTCACGCGCGTCGGGCTCGACATCGGCAAGGTGTGGGTCGCGGACGACGGCGCCGCCGTGGC
GGTCTGGACCACGCCGGAGAGCGTCGAAGCGGGGGCGGTGTTCGCCGAGATCGGCCCGCGCATGGCCGAG
TTGAGCGGTTCCCGGCTGGCCGCGCAGCAACAGATGGAAGGCCTCCTGGCGCCGCACCGGCCCAAGGAGC
CCGCGTGGTTCCTGGCCACCGTCGGCGTCTCGCCCGACCACCAGGGCAAGGGTCTGGGCAGCGCCGTCGT
GCTCCCCGGAGTGGAGGCGGCCGAGCGCGCCGGGGTGCCCGCCTTCCTGGAGACCTCCGCGCCCCGCAAC
CTCCCCTTCTACGAGCGGCTCGGCTTCACCGTCACCGCCGACGTCGAGGTGCCCGAAGGACCGCGCACCT
GGTGCATGACCCGCAAGCCCGGTGCCAGTTAACGAATTCTAGATCTTGAGACAAATGGCAGTATTCATCC
ACAATTTTAAAAGAAAAGGGGGGATTGGGGGGTACAGTGCAGGGGAAAGAATAGTAGACATAATAGCAAC
AGACATACAAACTAAAGAATTACAAAAACAAATTACAAAAATTCAAAATTTTCGGGTTTATTACAGGGAC
AGCAGAGATCCACTTTGGCGCCGGCTCGAGGCCTGCAGGTGCAAAGATGGATAAAGTTTTAAACAGAGAG
GAATCTTTGCAGCTAATGGACCTTCTAGGTCTTGAAAGGAGTGGGAATTGGCTCCGGTGCCCGTCAGTGG
GCAGAGCGCACATCGCCCACAGTCCCCGAGAAGTTGGGGGGAGGGGTCGGCAATTGAACCGGTGCCTAGA
GAAGGTGGCGCGGGGTAAACTGGGAAAGTGATGTCGTGTACTGGCTCCGCCTTTTTCCCGAGGGTGGGGG
AGAACCGTATATAAGTGCAGTAGTCGCCGTGAACGTTCTTTTTCGCAACGGGTTTGCCGCCAGAACACAG
GTAAGTGCCGTGTGTGGTTCCCGCGGGCCTGGCCTCTTTACGGGTTATGGCCCTTGCGTGCCTTGAATTA
CTTCCACCTGGCTGCAGTACGTGATTCTTGATCCCGAGCTTCGGGTTGGAAGTGGGTGGGAGAGTTCGAG
GCCTTGCGCTTAAGGAGCCCCTTCGCCTCGTGCTTGAGTTGAGGCCTGGCCTGGGCGCTGGGGCCGCCGC
GTGCGAATCTGGTGGCACCTTCGCGCCTGTCTCGCTGCTTTCGATAAGTCTCTAGCCATTTAAAATTTTT
GATGACCTGCTGCGACGCTTTTTTTCTGGCAAGATAGTCTTGTAAATGCGGGCCAAGATCTGCACACTGG
TATTTCGGTTTTTGGGGCCGCGGGCGGCGACGGGGCCCGTGCGTCCCAGCGCACATGTTCGGCGAGGCGG
GGCCTGCGAGCGCGGCCACCGAGAATCGGACGGGGGTAGTCTCAAGCTGGCCGGCCTGCTCTGGTGCCTG
GCCTCGCGCCGCCGTGTATCGCCCCGCCCTGGGCGGCAAGGCTGGCCCGGTCGGCACCAGTTGCGTGAGC
GGAAAGATGGCCGCTTCCCGGCCCTGCTGCAGGGAGCTCAAAATGGAGGACGCGGCGCTCGGGAGAGCGG
GCGGGTGAGTCACCCACACAAAGGAAAAGGGCCTTTCCGTCCTCAGCCGTCGCTTCATGTGACTCCACGG
AGTACCGGGCGCCGTCCAGGCACCTCGATTAGTTCTCGAGCTTTTGGAGTACGTCGTCTTTAGGTTGGGG
GGAGGGGTTTTATGCGATGGAGTTTCCCCACACTGAGTGGGTGGAGACTGAAGTTAGGCCAGCTTGGCAC
TTGATGTAATTCTCCTTGGAATTTGCCCTTTTTGAGTTTGGATCTTGGTTCATTCTCAAGCCTCAGACAG
TGGTTCAAAGTTTTTTTCTTCCATTTCAGGTGTCGTGAGGCTAGCACCGCCACCATGGGAGCTGCCGGCC
TTCAGGGCGCGCCTGGTGGCGCCGAGCATCCTGGGAGGTGTGGTCCGGGCGCTGTGCCGAGGATTCGGGG
TAGTGTAGTCCTGGCGCCCCGCTGGAGGAGCTCCCCAGCTGGTGGCTGGAGCGACCCCTTGTTCTTTGGT
GGCGCTGGAATTTCATTTTCTAAACCAGAACTCATCACCCAGCTGGAGCAAGGGAAAGAGACCTGGAGAG
AGGAAAAAAAATGTTCACCGGCAACCTGTCCAGATCCAGAGCCAGAGCTCTACCTCGATCCTTTCTGCCC
TCCGGGTTTCTCCAGTCAGAAATTCCCCATGCAGCATGTGCTGTGTAATCATCCCCCCTGGATCTTCACA
TGCTTGTGTGCAGAAGGTAACATCCAGCCTGGGGATCCGGGCCCAGGGGACCAGGAGAAGCAGCAACAAG
CCTCTGAGGGGAGACCCTGGAGTGATCAAGCAGAAGGTCCTGAGGGAGAAGGTGCCATGCCTTTGTTTGG
AAGAACCAAGAAAAGGACTCTGGGAGCGTTCTCCAGGCCACCCCAGAGGCAGCCAGTCAGCTCTCGGAAC
GGCCTCAGAGGGGTGGAGTTAGAAGCCAGCCCAGCTCAGTCAGGGAACCCTGAGGAAACAGACAAATTGT
TGAAGAGGATAGAAGTCTTAGGATTTGGAACAGTCAACTGTGGAGAGTGTGGACTGAGCTTCAGCAAGAT
GACAAACCTGCTCAGTCACCAGCGGATACACTCAGGGGAGAAGCCCTACGTGTGTGGGGTATGTGAGAAG
GGCTTCAGCCTAAAGAAGAGCCTCGCCAGACACCAGAAGGCACACTCGGGGGAGAAGCCAATTGTGTGCA
GGGAGTGTGGACGAGGCTTTAACCGGAAGTCAACGCTAATCATACACGAACGGACACACTCCGGTGAGAA
ACCTTACATGTGCAGTGAGTGTGGGCGAGGCTTCAGCCAGAAGTCAAACCTCATCATACACCAGAGGACA
CACTCAGGGGAAAAGCCTTACGTGTGCCGGGAATGTGGCAAAGGCTTCAGCCAGAAGTCAGCTGTCGTGA
GACACCAGAGGACACACTTGGAGGAGAAGACCATCGTGTGCAGTGACTGTGGCCTGGGCTTCAGCGACAG
GTCAAACCTCATCTCCCACCAGAGGACGCACTCTGGGGAGAAGCCCTACGCCTGCAAGGAGTGTGGGCGA
TGCTTCAGGCAGAGGACCACCCTTGTCAACCACCAGAGGACACACTCAAAGGAGAAGCCCTATGTGTGCG
GGGTGTGTGGGCACAGCTTCAGCCAGAATTCAACCCTCATCTCTCACAGGCGGACACACACTGGGGAGAA
GCCGTATGTTTGTGGGGTGTGTGGGCGAGGCTTTAGTCTCAAGTCACACCTCAACAGACACCAGAACATA
CACTCAGGAGAGAAGCCCATTGTGTGCAAGGACTGTGGCCGGGGCTTCAGCCAGCAATCCAACCTCATCA
GACACCAGAGGACGCACTCAGGCGAGAAGCCCATGGTGTGTGGGGAGTGCGGGCGAGGCTTCAGCCAGAA
GTCAAACCTTGTTGCACACCAGAGGACGCACTCAGGGGAGAGGCCGTATGTGTGCCGAGAGTGCGGGCGA
GGCTTTAGCCACCAGGCCGGTCTCATCAGGCACAAGCGGAAGCACTCGAGGGAGAAGCCCTACATGTGCA
GGCAGTGTGGACTGGGCTTTGGCAATAAGTCAGCTCTAATTACACACAAGCGGGCTCACTCGGAAGAGAA
GCCTTGTGTGTGCAGAGAGTGTGGCCAAGGCTTTCTCCAAAAGTCACACCTCACCTTACATCAAATGACA
CATACGGGGGAGAAGCCATATGTGTGCAAGACGTGTGGGCGGGGCTTCAGCCTCAAGTCTCACCTCAGCA
GACACAGGAAGACCACGTCTGTCCACCACAGACTGCCAGTGCAGCCCGACCCTGAGCCGTGTGCAGGGCA
ACCTTCGGATTCCTTATACTCTCTCTAGTAATGAACTAGTCCGTAACTTGAAAGTATTTCGATTTCTTGG
CTTTATATATCTTGTGGAAAGGACGATTGGCAGATCGGTGCGTTACGGCGACGCGTTAAGTCGACAATCA
ACCTCTGGATTACAAAATTTGTGAAAGATTGACTGGTATTCTTAACTATGTTGCTCCTTTTACGCTATGT
GGATACGCTGCTTTAATGCCTTTGTATCATGCTATTGCTTCCCGTATGGCTTTCATTTTCTCCTCCTTGT
ATAAATCCTGGTTGCTGTCTCTTTATGAGGAGTTGTGGCCCGTTGTCAGGCAACGTGGCGTGGTGTGCAC
TGTGTTTGCTGACGCAACCCCCACTGGTTGGGGCATTGCCACCACCTGTCAGCTCCTTTCCGGGACTTTC
GCTTTCCCCCTCCCTATTGCCACGGCGGAACTCATCGCCGCCTGCCTTGCCCGCTGCTGGACAGGGGCTC
GGCTGTTGGGCACTGACAATTCCGTGGTGTTGTCGGGGAAATCATCGTCCTTTCCTTGGCTGCTCGCCTG
TGTTGCCACCTGGATTCTGCGCGGGACGTCCTTCTGCTACGTCCCTTCGGCCCTCAATCCAGCGGACCTT
CCTTCCCGCGGCCTGCTGCCGGCTCTGCGGCCTCTTCCGCGTCTTCGCCTTCGCCCTCAGACGAGTCGGA
TCTCCCTTTGGGCCGCCTCCCCGCGTCGACTTTAAGACCAATGACTTACAAGGCAGCTGTAGATCTTAGC
CACTTTTTAAAAGAAAAGGGGGGACTGGAAGGGCTAATTCACTCCCAACGAAGACAAGATCTGCTTTTTG
CTTGTACTGGGTCTCTCTGGTTAGACCAGATCTGAGCCTGGGAGCTCTCTGGCTAACTAGGGAACCCACT
GCTTAAGCCTCAATAAAGCTTGCCTTGAGTGCTTCAAGTAGTGTGTGCCCGTCTGTTGTGTGACTCTGGT
AACTAGAGATCCCTCAGACCCTTTTAGTCAGTGTGGAAAATCTCTAGCAGTACGTATAGTAGTTCATGTC
ATCTTATTATTCAGTATTTATAACTTGCAAAGAAATGAATATCAGAGAGTGAGAGGAACTTGTTTATTGC
AGCTTATAATGGTTACAAATAAAGCAATAGCATCACAAATTTCACAAATAAAGCATTTTTTTCACTGCAT
TCTAGTTGTGGTTTGTCCAAACTCATCAATGTATCTTATCATGTCTGGCTCTAGCTATCCCGCCCCTAAC
TCCGCCCATCCCGCCCCTAACTCCGCCCAGTTCCGCCCATTCTCCGCCCCATGGCTGACTAATTTTTTTT
ATTTATGCAGAGGCCGAGGCCGCCTCGGCCTCTGAGCTATTCCAGAAGTAGTGAGGAGGCTTTTTTGGAG
GCCTAGGGACGTACCCAATTCGCCCTATAGTGAGTCGTATTACGCGCGCTCACTGGCCGTCGTTTTACAA
CGTCGTGACTGGGAAAACCCTGGCGTTACCCAACTTAATCGCCTTGCAGCACATCCCCCTTTCGCCAGCT
GGCGTAATAGCGAAGAGGCCCGCACCGATCGCCCTTCCCAACAGTTGCGCAGCCTGAATGGCGAATGGG
[124 nt withheld, positions 7700-7823]
C
[91 nt withheld, positions 7825-7915]
A
[49 nt withheld, positions 7917-7965]
CCTTTGACGTTGGAGTCCACGTTCTTT
[37 nt withheld, positions 7993-8029]
ACCCTATCTCGGTCTATTCTTTTGATTTATAAGGGATTTTGCCGATTTCGGCCTATTGGTTAAAAAATGA
GCTGATTTAACAAAAATTTAACGCGAATTTTAACAAAATATTAACGCTTACAATTTAGGTGGCACTTTTC
GGGGAAATGTGCGCGGAACCCCTATTTGTTTATTTTTCTAAATACATTCAAATATGTATCCGCTCATGAG
ACAATAACCCTGATAAATGCTTCAATAATATTGAAAAAGGAAGAGTATGAGTATTCAACATTTCCGTGTC
GCCCTTATTCCCTTTTTTGCGGCATTTTGCCTTCCTGTTTTTGCTCACCCAGAAACGCTGGTGAAAGTAA
AAGATGCTGAAGATCAGTTGGGTGCACGAGTGGGTTACATCGAACTGGATCTCAACAGCGGTAAGATCCT
TGAGAGTTTTCGCCCCGAAGAACGTTTTCCAATGATGAGCACTTTTAAAGTTCTGCTATGTGGCGCGGTA
TTATCCCGTATTGACGCCGGGCAAGAGCAACTCGGTCGCCGCATACACTATTCTCAGAATGACTTGGTTG
AGTACTCACCAGTCACAGAAAAGCATCTTACGGATGGCATGACAGTAAGAGAATTATGCAGTGCTGCCAT
AACCATGAGTGATAACACTGCGGCCAACTTACTTCTGACAACGATCGGAGGACCGAAGGAGCTAACCGCT
TTTTTGCACAACATGGGGGATCATGTAACTCGCCTTGATCGTTGGGAACCGGAGCTGAATGAAGCCATAC
CAAACGACGAGCGTGACACCACGATGCCTGTAGCAATGGCAACAACGTTGCGCAAACTATTAACTGGCGA
ACTACTTACTCTAGCTTCCCGGCAACAATTAATAGACTGGATGGAGGCGGATAAAGTTGCAGGACCACTT
CTGCGCTCGGCCCTTCCGGCTGGCTGGTTTATTGCTGATAAATCTGGAGCCGGTGAGCGTGGGTCTCGCG
GTATCATTGCAGCACTGGGGCCAGATGGTAAGCCCTCCCGTATCGTAGTTATCTACACGACGGGGAGTCA
GGCAACTATGGATGAACGAAATAGACAGATCGCTGAGATAGGTGCCTCACTGATTAAGCATTGGTAACTG
TCAGACCAAGTTTACTCATATATACTTTAGATTGATTTAAAACTTCATTTTTAATTTAAAAGGATCTAGG
TGAAGATCCTTTTTGATAATCTCATGACCAAAATCCCTTAACGTGAGTTTTCGTTCCACTGAGCGTCAGA
CCCCGTAGAAAAGATCAAAGGATCTTCTTGAGATCCTTTTTTTCTGCGCGTAATCTGCTGCTTGCAAACA
AAAAAACCACCGCTACCAGCGGTGGTTTGTTTGCCGGATCAAGAGCTACCAACTCTTTTTCCGAAGGTAA
CTGGCTTCAGCAGAGCGCAGATACCAAATACTGTTCTTCTAGTGTAGCCGTAGTTAGGCCACCACTTCAA
GAACTCTGTAGCACCGCCTACATACCTCGCTCTGCTAATCCTGTTACCAGTGGCTGCTGCCAGTGGCGAT
AAGTCGTGTCTTACCGGGTTGGACTCAAGACGATAGTTACCGGATAAGGCGCAGCGGTCGGGCTGAACGG
GGGGTTCGTGCACACAGCCCAGCTTGGAGCGAACGACCTACACCGAACTGAGATACCTACAGCGTGAGCT
ATGAGAAAGCGCCACGCTTCCCGAAGGGAGAAAGGCGGACAGGTATCCGGTAAGCGGCAGGGTCGGAACA
GGAGAGCGCACGAGGGAGCTTCCAGGGGGAAACGCCTGGTATCTTTATAGTCCTGTCGGGTTTCGCCACC
TCTGACTTGAGCGTCGATTTTTGTGATGCTCGTCAGGGGGGCGGAGCCTATGGAAAAACGCCAGCAACGC
GGCCTTTTTACGGTTCCTGGCCTTTTGCTGGCCTTTTGCTCACATGTTCTTTCCTGCGTTATCCCCTGAT
TCTGTGGATAACCGTATTACCGCCTTTGAGTGAGCTGATACCGCTCGCCGCAGCCGAACGACCGAGCGCA
GCGAGTCAGTGAGCGAGGAAGCGGAAGAGCGCCCAATACGCAAACCGCCTCTCCCCGCGCGTTGGCCGAT
TCATTAATGCAGCTGGCACGACAGGTTTCCCGACTGGAAAGCGGGCAGTGAGCGCAACGCAATTAATGTG
AGTTAGCTCACTCATTAGGCACCCCAGGCTTTACACTTTATGCTTCCGGCTCGTATGTTGTGTGGAATTG
TGAGCGGATAACAATTTCACACAGGAAACAGCTATGACCATGATTACGCCAAGCGCGCAATTAACCCTCA
CTAAAGGGAACAAAAGCTGGAGCTGCAAGC
