>Addgene plasmid #144101 | TFORF1251 | depositor partial sequence | sequence record 284427 | Insert
ACCGCCACCATGGGAGCTGCCGGCCTTCAGGGCGCGCCTGGTGGCGCCGAGCATCCTGGGAGGTGTGGTC
CGGGCGCTGTGCCGAGGATTCGGGGTAGTGTAGTCCTGGCGCCCCGCTGGAGGAGCTCCCCAGCTGGTGG
CTGGAGCGACCCCTTGTTCTTTGGTGGCGCTGGAATTTCATTTTCTAAACCAGAACTCATCACCCAGCTG
GAGCAAGGGAAAGAGACCTGGAGAGAGGAAAAAAAATGTTCACCGGCAACCTGTCCAGATCCAGAGCCAG
AGCTCTACCTCGATCCTTTCTGCCCTCCGGGTTTCTCCAGTCAGAAATTCCCCATGCAGCATGTGCTGTG
TAATCATCCCCCCTGGATCTTCACATGCTTGTGTGCAGAAGGTAACATCCAGCCTGGGGATCCGGGCCCA
GGGGACCAGGAGAAGCAGCAACAAGCCTCTGAGGGGAGACCCTGGAGTGATCAAGCAGAAGGTCCTGAGG
GAGAAGGTGCCATGCCTTTGTTTGGAAGAACCAAGAAAAGGACTCTGGGAGCGTTCTCCAGGCCACCCCA
GAGGCAGCCAGTCAGCTCTCGGAACGGCCTCAGAGGGGTGGAGTTAGAAGCCAGCCCAGCTCAGTCAGGG
AACCCTGAGGAAACAGACAAATTGTTGAAGAGGATAGAAGTCTTAGGATTTGGAACAGTCAACTGTGGAG
AGTGTGGACTGAGCTTCAGCAAGATGACAAACCTGCTCAGTCACCAGCGGATACACTCAGGGGAGAAGCC
CTACGTGTGTGGGGTATGTGAGAAGGGCTTCAGCCTAAAGAAGAGCCTCGCCAGACACCAGAAGGCACAC
TCGGGGGAGAAGCCAATTGTGTGCAGGGAGTGTGGACGAGGCTTTAACCGGAAGTCAACGCTAATCATAC
ACGAACGGACACACTCCGGTGAGAAACCTTACATGTGCAGTGAGTGTGGGCGAGGCTTCAGCCAGAAGTC
AAACCTCATCATACACCAGAGGACACACTCAGGGGAAAAGCCTTACGTGTGCCGGGAATGTGGCAAAGGC
TTCAGCCAGAAGTCAGCTGTCGTGAGACACCAGAGGACACACTTGGAGGAGAAGACCATCGTGTGCAGTG
ACTGTGGCCTGGGCTTCAGCGACAGGTCAAACCTCATCTCCCACCAGAGGACGCACTCTGGGGAGAAGCC
CTACGCCTGCAAGGAGTGTGGGCGATGCTTCAGGCAGAGGACCACCCTTGTCAACCACCAGAGGACACAC
TCAAAGGAGAAGCCCTATGTGTGCGGGGTGTGTGGGCACAGCTTCAGCCAGAATTCAACCCTCATCTCTC
ACAGGCGGACACACACTGGGGAGAAGCCGTATGTTTGTGGGGTGTGTGGGCGAGGCTTTAGTCTCAAGTC
ACACCTCAACAGACACCAGAACATACACTCAGGAGAGAAGCCCATTGTGTGCAAGGACTGTGGCCGGGGC
TTCAGCCAGCAATCCAACCTCATCAGACACCAGAGGACGCACTCAGGCGAGAAGCCCATGGTGTGTGGGG
AGTGCGGGCGAGGCTTCAGCCAGAAGTCAAACCTTGTTGCACACCAGAGGACGCACTCAGGGGAGAGGCC
GTATGTGTGCCGAGAGTGCGGGCGAGGCTTTAGCCACCAGGCCGGTCTCATCAGGCACAAGCGGAAGCAC
TCGAGGGAGAAGCCCTACATGTGCAGGCAGTGTGGACTGGGCTTTGGCAATAAGTCAGCTCTAATTACAC
ACAAGCGGGCTCACTCGGAAGAGAAGCCTTGTGTGTGCAGAGAGTGTGGCCAAGGCTTTCTCCAAAAGTC
ACACCTCACCTTACATCAAATGACACATACGGGGGAGAAGCCATATGTGTGCAAGACGTGTGGGCGGGGC
TTCAGCCTCAAGTCTCACCTCAGCAGACACAGGAAGACCACGTCTGTCCACCACAGACTGCCAGTGCAGC
CCGACCCTGAGCCGTGTGCAGGGCAACCTTCGGATTCCTTATACTCTCTCTAGTAATGAACTAGTCCGTA
ACTTGAAAGTATTTCGATTTCTTGGCTTTATATATCTTGTGGAAAGGACGATTGGCAGATCGGTGCGTTA
CGGCG
