>Addgene plasmid #144101 | TFORF1251 | depositor partial sequence | sequence record 284428 | Barcode
TTGGCAGATCGGTGCGTTACGGCG
